Addgene plasmid #232833: pHACK-Sparse.FRT10-GAL4.DBD
Purpose: Sparse.FRT10 GAL4.DBD for HACK system
Depositing lab: Liqun Luo. Depositing organization: Stanford University. Publication: The sparse driver system for in vivo single-cell labeling and manipulation in Drosophila. Xu C, Luo L. bioRxiv [Preprint]. 2024 Dec 4:2024.12.02.626507. doi: 10.1101/2024.12.02.626507. PubMed 39677673.
Backbone
  Vector backbone: pHACK
  Vector type: Insect Expression, CRISPR
Growth in bacteria
  Bacterial resistance: Ampicillin, 100 μg/mL
  Growth temperature: 30°C
  Growth strain: NEB Stable
  Copy number: Unknown
Gene/Insert 1
  Gene/Insert name: FRT10-STOP-FRT10
Gene/Insert 2
  Gene/Insert name: GAL4.DBD
  Species: S. cerevisiae (budding yeast)
  Entrez Gene: GAL4 (a.k.a. YPL248C, GAL81)
Terms and licenses: Academic/Nonprofit Terms; Industry Terms: Not Available to Industry
Depositor comments: Please visit https://doi.org/10.1101/2024.12.02.626507 for bioRxiv preprint.
How to cite: pHACK-Sparse.FRT10-GAL4.DBD was a gift from Liqun Luo (Addgene plasmid # 232833 ; http://n2t.net/addgene:232833 ; RRID:Addgene_232833)
