[The description below was written by a language model from this plasmid's Addgene catalogue record and pLannotate feature annotations shown in this document.]
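Description:
pHACK-Sparse.FRT10-GAL4.DBD is a Drosophila donor plasmid built on the pHACK backbone for the HACK (homology-assisted CRISPR knock-in) approach, in which an existing GAL4 transgene in the fly genome is converted in vivo into a different driver. In bacteria it is maintained through a high-copy ColE1/pUC-type origin and selected with ampicillin (AmpR, β-lactamase under its own promoter). A φC31 attB site is annotated, allowing site-specific integration of the donor into an attP landing site in the fly genome.

The feature table shows two guide RNA scaffolds driven by the Drosophila dU6-1 and dU6-3 RNA polymerase III promoters; the guide targets are not annotated, but in a HACK design they would be expected to cut within GAL4. Two GAL4-derived segments (a large GAL4 fragment and a truncated region annotated as the activation domain) flank the payload and most likely act as homology arms for repair, though the record does not label them as such. Between them lies the recorded insert: a pair of FRT sites, given as the FRT10 variant in the catalogue entry, surrounding SV40-derived terminator sequences that form the STOP cassette. This is followed by the S. cerevisiae GAL4 DNA-binding domain, which appears to be picked up as a LAC9 homology hit, alongside a short Tef-like match that may be a leucine zipper for split-GAL4 pairing. FLP-mediated removal of the STOP would permit GAL4.DBD expression in only a subset of cells. A loxP-flanked mCherry marker with an hsp70 promoter fragment and SV40 poly(A) is positioned to report insertion and can be excised with Cre, and additional minimal FRT sites lie outside the arms. The construct is intended for sparse, single-cell labelling and manipulation in flies.
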