Features (pLannotate 1.2.2; 29 found; start..end, strand, type, name):
      1..589     +  rep_origin     ori: high-copy-number ColE1/pMB1/pBR322/pUC origin of replication
    676..745     +  protein_bind   attB: attB site for the φC31 integrase (Groth et al., 2000) phage φC31 integrase
   1192..1267    -  misc_RNA       gRNA scaffold: guide RNA scaffold for the Streptococcus pyogenes CRISPR/Cas9 system
   1288..1708    -  promoter       dU6-3 promoter: RNA polymerase III promoter for Drosophila U6-3 snRNA (Port et al., 2014)
   1709..1784    -  misc_RNA       gRNA scaffold: guide RNA scaffold for the Streptococcus pyogenes CRISPR/Cas9 system
   1804..2600    -  promoter       dU6-1 promoter: RNA polymerase III promoter for Drosophila U6-1 snRNA (Port et al., 2014)
   2616..2649    -  protein_bind   FRT (minimal): supports FLP-mediated excision but not integration (Turan and Bode, 2011) FLP recombinase from the Saccharomyces cerevisiae 2μ plasmid
   2659..3003    -  CDS            GAL4 activation domain: activation domain of the GAL4 transcriptional activator; Saccharomyces cerevisiae GAL4 (truncated)
   4038..4071    -  protein_bind   loxP: Cre-mediated recombination occurs in the 8-bp core sequence (GCATACAT). Cre recombinase
   4121..4243    +  promoter       hsp70 promoter (fragment): Drosophila melanogaster hsp70Bb promoter
   4249..4956    +  CDS            mCherry: mCherry is a basic (constitutively fluorescent) red fluorescent protein published in 2004, derived from Discosoma sp.. It is reported to be a very rapidly-maturing monomer with low acid sensitivity.
   4972..5056    +  CDS            large T antigen (fragment): large T antigen from SV40 (simian virus 40)
   5079..5200    +  polyA_signal   SV40 poly(A) signal: SV40 polyadenylation signal
   5264..5297    -  protein_bind   loxP: Cre-mediated recombination occurs in the 8-bp core sequence (GCATACAT). Cre recombinase
   5548..5568    -  misc_feature   MCS (fragment): pBluescript multiple cloning site
   5731..5988    -  CDS            LAC9 (fragment): LAC9_KLULA - Experimental evidence at protein level: Swiss-Prot protein existence level 1. Positive regulatory protein, that controls induction of the lactose-galactose regulation of Kluyveromyces lactis. From Kluyveromyces lactis (strain ATCC 8585 / CBS 2359 / DSM 70799 / NBRC 1267 / NRRL Y-1140 / WM37) (Yeast) (Candida sphaerica).
   6067..6189    -  CDS            Tef (fragment): TEF_RAT - Experimental evidence at protein level: Swiss-Prot protein existence level 1. Transcription factor that binds to and transactivates the TSHB promoter. Binds to a minimal DNA-binding sequence 5'- [TC][AG][AG]TTA[TC][AG]-3'. From Rattus norvegicus (Rat).
   6253..6300    -  protein_bind   FRT: FLP-mediated recombination occurs in the 8-bp core sequence TCTAGAAA (Turan and Bode, 2011). FLP recombinase from the Saccharomyces cerevisiae 2μ plasmid
   7122..7256    -  polyA_signal   SV40 poly(A) signal: SV40 polyadenylation signal
   7279..7362    -  CDS            large T antigen (fragment): large T antigen from SV40 (simian virus 40)
   7387..7521    -  CDS            LT_POVHA (fragment): Protein inferred from homology: Swiss-Prot protein existence level 3. Isoform large T antigen is a key early protein essential for both driving viral replication and inducing cellular transformation. Plays a role in viral genome replication by driving entry of quiescent cells into the cell cycle and by autoregulating the synthesis of viral early mRNA. Displays highly oncogenic activities by corrupting the host cellular checkpoint mechanisms that guard cell division and the transcription, replication, and repair of DNA. Participates in the modulation of cellular gene expression preceeding viral
   7528..7548    -  CDS            SV40 NLS: nuclear localization signal of SV40 (simian virus 40) large T antigen
   7678..7743    -  intron         small t intron: SV40 (simian virus 40) small t antigen intron
   7745..7819    -  CDS            small t antigen (fragment): SV40 (simian virus 40) small t antigen
   7863..7910    -  protein_bind   FRT: FLP-mediated recombination occurs in the 8-bp core sequence TCTAGAAA (Turan and Bode, 2011). FLP recombinase from the Saccharomyces cerevisiae 2μ plasmid
   7923..9104    -  CDS            GAL4 (fragment): GAL4 transcriptional activator; Saccharomyces cerevisiae GAL4
   9144..9177    -  protein_bind   FRT (minimal): supports FLP-mediated excision but not integration (Turan and Bode, 2011) FLP recombinase from the Saccharomyces cerevisiae 2μ plasmid
   9333..9437    +  promoter       AmpR promoter: bla
   9438..10298   +  CDS            AmpR: β-lactamase; bla; confers resistance to ampicillin, carbenicillin, and related antibiotics
>Addgene plasmid #232833 | pHACK-Sparse.FRT10-GAL4.DBD | addgene full sequence | sequence record 461246 | Addgene NGS Result
TTGAGATCCTTTTTTTCTGCGCGTAATCTGCTGCTTGCAAACAAAAAAACCACCGCTACCAGCGGTGGTT
TGTTTGCCGGATCAAGAGCTACCAACTCTTTTTCCGAAGGTAACTGGCTTCAGCAGAGCGCAGATACCAA
ATACTGTTCTTCTAGTGTAGCCGTAGTTAGGCCACCACTTCAAGAACTCTGTAGCACCGCCTACATACCT
CGCTCTGCTAATCCTGTTACCAGTGGCTGCTGCCAGTGGCGATAAGTCGTGTCTTACCGGGTTGGACTCA
AGACGATAGTTACCGGATAAGGCGCAGCGGTCGGGCTGAACGGGGGGTTCGTGCACACAGCCCAGCTTGG
AGCGAACGACCTACACCGAACTGAGATACCTACAGCGTGAGCTATGAGAAAGCGCCACGCTTCCCGAAGG
GAGAAAGGCGGACAGGTATCCGGTAAGCGGCAGGGTCGGAACAGGAGAGCGCACGAGGGAGCTTCCAGGG
GGAAACGCCTGGTATCTTTATAGTCCTGTCGGGTTTCGCCACCTCTGACTTGAGCGTCGATTTTTGTGAT
GCTCGTCAGGGGGGCGGAGCCTATGGAAAAACGCCAGCAACGCGGCCTTTTTACGGTTCCTGGCCTTTTG
CTGGCCTTTTGCTCACATGTTACCGTCGACGATGTAGGTCACGGTCTCGAAGCCGCGGTGCGGGTGCCAG
GGCGTGCCCTTGGGCTCCCCGGGCGCGTACTCCACCTCACCCATCTGGTCCATCATGATGAACGGGTCGA
GGTGGCGGTAGTTGATCCCGGCGAACGCGCGGCGCACCGGGAAGCCCTCGCCCTCGAAACCGCTGGGTGC
GGTGGTCACGGTGAGCACGGGACGTGCGACGGCGTCGGCGGGTGCGGATACGCGGGGCAGCGTCAGCGGG
TTCTCGACGGTCACGGCGGGCATGTCGACAAGCCGAACATATTAATTAAGCATACGCATTAAGCGAACAT
TAAAAAGATGTGAAAACATAACTATTATGTCTAAATAAACACACGTCAGATGTATGTACGTCAACGGAAA
ACCATTGTCTATATATTACAATTACTAAATACATACCAAATTGAATACATATTGATGAAAAATAATAAAT
ACTGGCGAAAGCAAAAAAACGAAACATTTTTATTTTATTGAACAACTCTCAGGCTCCAGGTAGGCAAAAA
AGCACCGACTCGGTGCCACTTTTTCAAGTTGATAACGGACTAGCCTTATTTTAACTTGCTATTTCTAGCT
CTAAAACTCCAGCTTTCTCAGAATACACGACGTTAAATTGAAAATAGGTCTATATATACGAACTGAGTCT
GGAAAAAGAAGTTGAGAATTATAAAAAGTAGTGAGCACTGGCGCCCTCTCTGCTTGGCGAGCTAACCTTT
TCGCCTCTTGGCTGAGTAGGTGGCGTTTCATTCTACTCTGTAAAATTAATGTAGAATTGAAACACTATGG
TCAAAAAATACTTAGGGGCATAAGTTATAAAACGTATGAAATGAATTTTTATCAACCTGGGCTATTCAAA
AATTTTCGAATTATTTTATGTATTTTTTTTAATCGTTTTTCATTATAGGTTAAAATACACTTTAAAAGGA
ATTCTTTCCTGTAAAATAAATATAAATAAATATGCTTTATTGACAGAAAATTTGATGTTTTTGTATTTGA
GTAGGAGCAATCACAGGTGAGCAAAAAAGCACCGACTCGGTGCCACTTTTTCAAGTTGATAACGGACTAG
CCTTATTTTAACTTGCTATTTCTAGCTCTAAAACGTTGTGGTACGCTGCACATCGAAGTTCACCCGGATA
TCTTTCCTATATATACTGTACTCTTGCAGAATATGTACTTGGGAATCATAAGGATGCGAAGGACGTACGC
GCTGTGTCTGTAACTAAGGGGTTGCTTTCGGGTACCTACCATGCCAATGATGGGACTACCGCCGGATAGG
AATCCCTTTTGGGTGCACACCGTCACCTCCAGTTCCGTCTGCCTGAGTTCGGCAATGGAAATCAGGTACT
CAAAGGATGCATCGTAGACGGGGTTGCAGTTGTCCTTGATCACGCTCGTCTTGCGTTTCGACTCCTTGGT
GCGTCCAGGCAACAGATACAGCTTAACATACGGATCGGGGATATTGCTGGGATCGCGAAGTGGTATCTTC
TGGATTTTGTGTATGGTCACGTCTAGTTTTTGACGCTGGGCGCTGTAGCGGATCGACAACTGCATTCGTC
CAAGGCCATGTTCGCCGGGTGAGGAGGTGGAGTCTGGAAAGCGGTGGGTCAGCACAGAGGTGGCCAGCTC
GCTGATGGGTTTTTCGCTGGAGGTGGAGGCCGACATGGCCGGGGAGATTTTCGTAGCCGCCACAGGATCT
TCTTCACTGATGGGCGATTCGGCGGACAAACGCTTGCTGGATGCCTGAGATTCCTAAAAGCAATGGCAAA
TTAGATTCAATTAAAACAAAAATTGTTTATATAACAAAGTAAAAGAAAAAAAAAAAGAATCACAGATTCT
CCCCGACGGGGAATTGAACCCCGGTCTCCCGCGTGACAGGCGGGGATACTAACCACTATACTATCGAGGA
CGTTGAAAATGAATTCAGATCACTAGAAGTTCCTATACTTTCTAGAGAATAGGAACTTCACTAGTCTATT
ACTCTTTTTTTGGGTTTGGTGGGGTATCTTCATCATCGAATAGATAGTTATATACATCATCCATTGTAGT
GGTATTAAACATCCCTGTAGTGATTCCAAACGCGTTATACGCAGTTTGGTCCGTCCAACCAGGTGACAGT
GGTTTTGAATTATTACCATCATCAATTTTACTAGCCGTGATTTCATTATTCATGAAGTTATCATGAACGT
TAGAGGAGGCAATTGGTTGTGAAAGCGCTTGAGAATTTGTTTGAGTTGTTATGAGGTTCGGACCGTTGCT
ACTGTTAGTGAAAGTGAAGGACAATGAGCTATCAGCAATATTCCCACTTTGATTAAAATTGGCGCCACCA
AACAAAGCAGACGGGGTCAGTGGCACTAATGATTGCAGCTGTTGCTGTTGCCCTAGAAAAGGCGTGACTG
AGCGATGCGAAGGTGTGCTTCTTGGTATTGTCACTGGAGAGTTACGAGAGGGTGGACGGTTAGATAACAG
CTTGACTAGATCACTGAAACTTGCTCCTGATTTCAATGGCACAGGTGAAGGCCCTACTGAGCCAGGAGAA
ACATATTTAACACTGATATTGTTGACATTTTCCTCCGGAAGAGTAGGGTATTGGGCGATAGTTGCAGAAC
CGACAATATTTTTAATGGCGCTACCATTACTATTGTTATAACTGATATGCGGTAATGGGATTGCACACTG
TGATAACAGAAACGGCGCACATACCTCTTCCAGTACTTGAATGTATTTTTCACAAGTCTGGATTTTAAAA
GTGGCCAGTTTTTTTAATAGCATCAGAACAGTGTTAATTTGTTGTAATAATTGTGCGGTCTCGTTATTCT
CAGCATTCGATTTTGAGTTTGAGAGTAGAGTCTTTATGGGTACTAGGACTGCATTGAACAAGTAATAAGA
ACAATTCCAGGCAAAATATGGGGTGACATTATGATTGTCCATATAGCTACTTACAGACATAACAGTTCTT
TGTGCTGCATCGCTTAACATGATGGAGCATCGTTTAACTTCATAACTTTGATGATCATTTTGATCCTGTT
CTAGTTGTGACTTTTTCTGGGTAAAATTAGTGAAAAAATCTCTTAATACATAAATGATAAGAGACAACTG
TTTCCACTTCAGTTCGAATCTTGTAAAGGATAGCCAAGGGTGTTCCTTCAACAAATTGGTTAGAGCGGTG
GTGGAAATATCCATTTGTAAAAACTTTGGTGCCTGTCTCGAAACCTCCTCAATCTCATTACAAATCATCA
AGCATTTTTTTGCACATATAGGACTTTTTTCTGCAGTTACTGTTTTGTCTAGTTCATAGATTTTTGTGAA
AACTTGTAAGAGCCTTGCTGTTTCAATGATGCCATGACTAGTGATCTATAACTTCGTATAATGTATGCTA
TACGAAGTTATGACGTCATTCAATTAGAGACTAATTCAATTAGAGCTAATTCAATTAGCGCCGGAGTATA
AATAGAGGCGCTTCGTCTACGGAGCGACAATTCAATTCAAACAAGCAAAGTGAACACGTCGCTAAGCGAA
AGCTAAGCAAATAAACAAGCGCAGCTGAACAAGCTAAACAATCGGCCCATGGTGAGCAAGGGCGAGGAGG
ATAACATGGCCATCATCAAGGAGTTCATGCGCTTCAAGGTGCACATGGAGGGCTCCGTGAACGGCCACGA
GTTCGAGATCGAGGGCGAGGGCGAGGGCCGCCCCTACGAGGGCACCCAGACCGCCAAGCTGAAGGTGACC
AAGGGTGGCCCCCTGCCCTTCGCCTGGGACATCCTGTCCCCTCAGTTCATGTACGGCTCCAAGGCCTACG
TGAAGCACCCCGCCGACATCCCCGACTACTTGAAGCTGTCCTTCCCCGAGGGCTTCAAGTGGGAGCGCGT
GATGAACTTCGAGGACGGCGGCGTGGTGACCGTGACCCAGGACTCCTCCCTGCAGGACGGCGAGTTCATC
TACAAGGTGAAGCTGCGCGGCACCAACTTCCCCTCCGACGGCCCCGTAATGCAGAAGAAAACCATGGGCT
GGGAGGCCTCCTCCGAGCGGATGTACCCCGAGGACGGCGCCCTGAAGGGCGAGATCAAGCAGAGGCTGAA
GCTGAAGGACGGCGGCCACTACGACGCTGAGGTCAAGACCACCTACAAGGCCAAGAAGCCCGTGCAGCTG
CCCGGCGCCTACAACGTCAACATCAAGTTGGACATCACCTCCCACAACGAGGACTACACCATCGTGGAAC
AGTACGAACGCGCCGAGGGCCGCCACTCCACCGGCGGCATGGACGAGCTGTACAAGTAAGCGCCGCGACT
CTGATCATAATCAGCCATACCACATTTGTAGAGGTTTTACTTGCTTTAAAAAACCTCCCACACCTCCCCC
TGAACCTGAAACATAAAATGAATGCAATTGTTGTTGTTAACTTGTTTATTGCAGCTTATAATGGTTACAA
ATAAAGCAATAGCATCACAAATTTCACAAATAAAGCATTTTTTTCACTGCATTCTAGTTGTGGTTTGTCC
AAACTCATCAATGTATCTTAGCTGGATCTTATAAAAAATTCAATTATACTTGCTAAACTAACGGTTAATC
GTCGAGTGGTACCATAACTTCGTATAATGTATGCTATACGAAGTTATGCATGCGGTGGATCTAAACGAGT
TTTTAAGCAAACTCACTCCCTGACAATAAAAACGCAATTATCTTTAAATAAATATATTCTATTTATTAAC
CAAGTAGCTAATATAGCTAAAATCAATTTGTTGCTAACTTAAAACTAACATAATTATGTATTAGTTATTT
ACATTCTTTTGGTTGGTTACAACCAAATAAATAATATCACTTTTAAAAACTTAAGCCAGGAACTGAATAA
TTTTCTATTTGGCTTTAGTCGACGGTATCGATAAGCTTTTACGATACCGTCAGTTGCCGTTGACCCTTAT
TGGAACTTTCTTCACTACTGCTGGTAGCCGAGATGCGATGCTGCCGCAAGGTAAGTGGCATATCTGTCTC
CACCGAGGCAAGGCGGTCCGTCACGGCATCCTTGTTGACGTTATCCTGAACAAACAGGCCAGTGAGCAGG
GCCTTAATATCTTGGAGACTATCCATCTTCAGTATCATGTCGAGGTCTTCACGGGGAAAAATGAGGAGGA
ACAACTGCTCAAGGCGCTCCAGGCGACTCTCCACTTCAGTCAAATGAGCGCGTGTCAAAGGGCTTCGCTT
CGTCTTTGGCGAGTACCGGCACTCCCAATTGTTCTTAAGACATTTGGCGCACTTCGGCTTTTCCTTGCTG
CACTTCAGCTTCTTAAGTCGGCATATGTCACACGCTTGTTCAATACTACTCAGCAGCTTCATACTAGTAC
CTCCACCTCCACCTCCACCACCTCCTCCGCTAGCCTTGCCGCCGCCCAGGGGGCCGTAGCGGGTCTCGTA
CTGGCTCACCTCGTTCTCCAGGCGCTGCACCTCCTGCTCCAGCTCGGCCACCTCGGTGCGCAGGGCGGTG
TTGCGCTGGCGCAGGAAGGCGGCGCGGATCTCCAGCATGGGCCCGGGGTTCTCCTCCACATCGCCGCAGG
TCAGCAGGCTGCCGCGGCCCTCGAAGTTCCTATACTTTCTAGAGAAAAGGAACTTCGGAATAGGAACTTC
AAGATCCCCCGGATCCTCGCATGGTTTTGCCTAATTGTTTCAGATTTATGGGGCTTACATACATACATAA
TTACTTTATACAACGAAAATTACTAAATAGAATCGTTCCTGTAAGCAGGACTGACACATTTGCTTGCGTT
GATTGCTATTATATCGACCTACCATAGTCACATAAATATGTACATATATAAATATGTATGTATGTACAAT
CGCATGCTTGACGGCAGTTAAGAAATGAAGTCACCATTTCGGTGAGCTGGCAACGATTATGCTGTGGCCC
CGAAAGGAATGACTCATCGTCCCAGAGAATCGATACCAACGGTGGAAAGCCAAGTGCATGCCACACTGCG
TGCACAGCCTGCTGCTACACTTGCCACAAACAGCAGGCGGAAAAGCGCAGCAGCGGCCCGAATCGGGGAA
AATAGAAAGCGCTAATTATAGACGAAGTGAACGGCAGCTCTGCTTTCCCGCAGTCGAAACTCCGTGCAAT
GACCCCGTTCTTTCACCACGAAATGAATGATCGCTGGGAGAAAGAAAAGGCAAAGAAAAACATAGTGGGG
TTTTCTTATTTCTGACAACACTGAATCTGGCCGATTTTATTCTTGTGTACACAACTTATCGCCGAGTTAA
CTTGGCTTTTCTGCTATACGTGTCTTTGTGGATAAAATACTTTATGGTTTCTCGTACAATCTTCATCGTT
TTCGTATGCTTTTCAGTGTTGCAGTGAATTTTTTGTTGCGATTGGAAGCGTAAACACTGATTTCGACGGT
TACCCCGCCCACCAATGACGCTCCCATCGAGCGTTGAAGTGGCGCGACGCAGATCCAGACATGATAAGAT
ACATTGATGAGTTTGGACAAACCACAACTAGAATGCAGTGAAAAAAATGCTTTATTTGTGAAATTTGTGA
TGCTATTGCTTTATTTGTAACCATTATAAGCTGCAATAAACAAGTTAACAACAACAATTGCATTCATTTT
ATGTTTCAGGTTCAGGGGGAGGTGTGGGAGGTTTTTTAAAGCAAGTAAAACCTCTACAAATGTGGTATGG
CTGATTATGATCTCTAGTCAAGGCACTATACATCAAATATTTTTCCATAATTTTCTTGTATAGCAGTGCA
GCTTTTTCCTTTGTGGTGTAAATAGCAAAGCAAGCAAGAGTTCTATTACTAAACACAGCATGACTCAAAA
AACTTAGCAATTCTGAAGGAAAGTCATTGGGGTCTTCTACCTTTCTCTTCTTTTTTGGAGGAGTAGAATG
TTGAGAGTCAGCAGTAGCCTCATCATCACTAGATGGCATTTCTTCTGAGCAAAACAGGTTTTCCTCATTA
AAGGCATTCCACCACTGCTCCCATTCATCAGTTCCATAGGTTGGAATCTAAAATACACAAACAATTAGAA
TCAGTAGTTTAACACATTATACACTTAAAAATTTTATATTTACCTTAGAGCTTTAAATCTCTGTAGGTAG
TTTGTCCAATTATGTCACACCACAGAAGTAAGGTTCCTTCACAAAGATCCTCTAGCACTAGTGCGCGAAT
TCTCTAGCTTCAAAAGCGCTCTGAAGTTCCTATACTTTCTAGAGAAAAGGAACTTCGGAATAGGAACTTC
ACGCGAGGATCCAAGCAGGGACAATTGGATCTCCCAAGAGTAGACAGACCACCAAATTCGGCGTCTTTGT
TCCAGAATGCTGCTATCACTGAAGGACGAGGGGAGGTCCCTATTCAAGCCCAATGATATGGCCATTCTTA
TGGAAAAGCTGTGAAAATTATAGCTAGTATTTGTTTTCTGCCTCCACTGTGTATATCGCGACAGAAGATG
TAGGGCTGTCACCAAAATTATGGAACCTGACTCGAAGACCTTGCTCGTCAAATGAGATTTAGCATTTTGA
TAGTAAAAAACATCTATATCAGTAGATTCCCCCTCTATACACCAGGCTCCAATGGCTAATATGCAGTTAA
AAAGGATTTGCCATTGATCCTTCGACGCGATTTCAATCTGGTTATTATACAACATCATTAGCGTCGGTGA
GTGCACGATAGGGCAGTAGGGGTGAAAATTATTGAGATAACTTTGAAGTAAACGGGATGTTGTGGATCTA
GAAGCCAACGTGTATCTATCCGTAATCATGGTCGGGAGCCTGTTAACGTTAGAGTTCGTGTAATTTTCCG
GTTTAAAGCCAATAGATCGAAGAATACATAAGAGAGAACCGTCGCCAAAGAACCCATTATTGTTGGGGTC
CGTTTTCAGGAAGGGCAAGCCATCCGACATGTCATCCTCTTCAGACCAATCAAATCCATGAAGAGCATCC
CTGGGCATAAAATCCAACGGAATTGTGGAGTTATCATGATGAGCTGCCGAGTCAATCGATACAGTCAACT
GTCTTTGACCTTTGTTACTACTCTCTTCCGATGATGATGTCGCACTTATTCTATGCTGTCTCAATGTTAG
AGGCATATCAGTCTCCACTGAAGCCAATCTATCTGTGACGGCATCTTTATTCACATTATCTTGTACAAAT
AATCCTGTTAACAATGCTTTTATATCCTGTAAAGAATCCATTTTCAAAATCATGTCAAGGTCTTCTCGAG
GAAAAATCAGTAGAAATAGCTGTTCCAGTCTTTCTAGCCTTGATTCCACTTCTGTCAGATGTGCCCTAGT
CAGCGGAGACCTTTTGGTTTTGGGAGAGTAGCGACACTCCCAGTTGTTCTTCAGACACTTGGCGCACTTC
GGTTTTTCTTTGGAGCACTTGAGCTTTTTAAGTCGGCAAATATCGCATGCTTGTTCGATAGAAGACAGTA
GCTTTCATCATTAGGATCCAGATCTATTACCCTGTTATCCCTAGAAGTTCCTATACTTTCTAGAGAATAG
GAACTTCAGATCTCGCGTTACGTAGAAGTTTCTATTCTCTAGAAAGTATAGAAACTTCGTACTTGAAGAC
GAAAGGGCCTCGTGATACGCCTATTTTTATAGGTTAATGTCATGATAATAATGGTTTCTTAGACGTCAGG
TGGCACTTTTCGGGGAAATGTGCGCGGAACCCCTATTTGTTTATTTTTCTAAATACATTCAAATATGTAT
CCGCTCATGAGACAATAACCCTGATAAATGCTTCAATAATATTGAAAAAGGAAGAGTATGAGTATTCAAC
ATTTCCGTGTCGCCCTTATTCCCTTTTTTGCGGCATTTTGCCTTCCTGTTTTTGCTCACCCAGAAACGCT
GGTGAAAGTAAAAGATGCTGAAGATCAGTTGGGTGCACGAGTGGGTTACATCGAACTGGATCTCAACAGC
GGTAAGATCCTTGAGAGTTTTCGCCCCGAAGAACGTTTTCCAATGATGAGCACTTTTAAAGTTCTGCTAT
GTGGCGCGGTATTATCCCGTATTGACGCCGGGCAAGAGCAACTCGGTCGCCGCATACACTATTCTCAGAA
TGACTTGGTTGAGTACTCACCAGTCACAGAAAAGCATCTTACGGATGGCATGACAGTAAGAGAATTATGC
AGTGCTGCCATAACCATGAGTGATAACACTGCGGCCAACTTACTTCTGACAACGATCGGAGGACCGAAGG
AGCTAACCGCTTTTTTGCACAACATGGGGGATCATGTAACTCGCCTTGATCGTTGGGAACCGGAGCTGAA
TGAAGCCATACCAAACGACGAGCGTGACACCACGATGCCTGTAGCAATGGCAACAACGTTGCGCAAACTA
TTAACTGGCGAACTACTTACTCTAGCTTCCCGGCAACAATTAATAGACTGGATGGAGGCGGATAAAGTTG
CAGGACCACTTCTGCGCTCGGCCCTTCCGGCTGGCTGGTTTATTGCTGATAAATCTGGAGCCGGTGAGCG
TGGGTCTCGCGGTATCATTGCAGCACTGGGGCCAGATGGTAAGCCCTCCCGTATCGTAGTTATCTACACG
ACGGGGAGTCAGGCAACTATGGATGAACGAAATAGACAGATCGCTGAGATAGGTGCCTCACTGATTAAGC
ATTGGTAACTGTCAGACCAAGTTTACTCATATATACTTTAGATTGATTTAAAACTTCATTTTTAATTTAA
AAGGATCTAGGTGAAGATCCTTTTTGATAATCTCATGACCAAAATCCCTTAACGTGAGTTTTCGTTCCAC
TGAGCGTCAGACCCCGTAGAAAAGATCAAAGGATCTTC
